Addgene plasmid #178791: pJH2124
Purpose: Prgef-1 EGL-3 unc-54 3' UTR C.elegans pan-neural expression of EGL-3
Depositing lab: Mei Zhen. Depositing organization: Sinai Health System. Publication: A Caenorhabditis elegans developmental decision requires insulin signaling-mediated neuron-intestine communication. Hung WL, Wang Y, Chitturi J, Zhen M. Development. 2014 Apr;141(8):1767-79. doi: 10.1242/dev.103846. Epub 2014 Mar 26. PubMed 24671950.
Backbone
  Vector backbone: pBSK
  Backbone manufacturer: stratagene
  Backbone size w/o insert (bp): 7538
  Total vector size (bp): 11514
  Vector type: Worm Expression
Growth in bacteria
  Bacterial resistance: Ampicillin, 100 μg/mL
  Growth temperature: 37°C
  Growth strain: DH5alpha
  Copy number: High Copy
Gene/Insert
  Gene/Insert name: EGL-3
  Species: C. elegans (nematode)
  Insert size (bp): 2078
  Entrez Gene: egl-3 (a.k.a. CELE_C51E3.7)
  Promoter: Prgef-1
  Cloning method: Restriction Enzyme; 5′ cloning site XmaI (not destroyed); 3′ cloning site EagI (not destroyed)
  Sequencing primers: 5′ ggtaccaatgaaaaacacacatg; 3′ AATACCATggtaccgcgtggctgcg
Terms and licenses: Academic/Nonprofit Terms; Industry Terms: Not Available to Industry
How to cite: pJH2124 was a gift from Mei Zhen (Addgene plasmid # 178791 ; http://n2t.net/addgene:178791 ; RRID:Addgene_178791)
