[The description below was written by a language model from this plasmid's Addgene catalogue record and pLannotate feature annotations shown in this document.]
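Description:
pJH2124 is a worm expression plasmid built on a pBluescript-type (pBSK) backbone for pan-neuronal expression of the C. elegans gene egl-3. It is about 11.5 kb in total and is propagated in E. coli as a high-copy plasmid through a ColE1/pUC-type origin, with selection by ampicillin resistance (β-lactamase under its own promoter). The backbone also carries an M13/f1-type phage origin for single-stranded DNA production, along with remnants of the lac promoter/operator region, a lacZα fragment and pieces of the pBluescript polylinker. The short hits to RSF ori, lacI, bom and rop are small annotated fragments rather than functional elements.

The payload is egl-3 (also known as kpc-2), which encodes a proprotein convertase 2-type enzyme that processes neuropeptide precursors. According to the catalogue entry it is placed between XmaI and EagI sites, downstream of the rgef-1 promoter, a standard pan-neuronal driver in the worm, and followed by the unc-54 3' UTR, a commonly used general-purpose 3' end for C. elegans transgenes. Neither the promoter nor the UTR is annotated in the feature tables. The roughly 3.5 kb unannotated stretch upstream of the polylinker fragments is where the promoter would be expected, but the annotation does not confirm this.

The egl-3 matches span several kilobases, more than the listed 2,078 bp insert, and include a short aex-5-like hit that probably reflects convertase homology. The record does not explain the size difference. The depositor and sequencing-derived records differ slightly in length and start point but show the same layout. The construct suits transgenic rescue or overexpression experiments testing the neuronal requirement for EGL-3, and the associated work concerns neuron-to-intestine signalling in a developmental decision.
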