Features (pLannotate 1.2.2; 17 found; start..end, strand, type, name):
      1..93      +  CDS            lacI (fragment): lac repressor; lacI; The lac repressor binds to the lac operator to inhibit transcription in E. coli. This inhibition can be relieved by adding lactose or isopropyl-β-D-thiogalactopyranoside (IPTG).
    106..127     +  protein_bind   CAP binding site: CAP binding activates transcription in the presence of cAMP. E. coli catabolite activator protein
    142..172     +  promoter       lac promoter: promoter for the E. coli lac operon
    176..198     +  protein_bind   lac operator (fragment): The lac repressor binds to the lac operator to inhibit transcription in E. coli. This inhibition can be relieved by adding lactose or isopropyl-β-D-thiogalactopyranoside (IPTG). lac repressor encoded by lacI
    257..274     -  misc_feature   MCS (fragment): pUC18/19 multiple cloning site
   3731..3759    +  misc_feature   MCS (fragment): pBluescript multiple cloning site
   3817..3842    +  misc_feature   MCS (fragment): pBluescript multiple cloning site
   5583..7811    +  CDS            egl-3: NEC2_CAEEL - Also known as kpc-2 From Caenorhabditis elegans.
   8409..8504    +  CDS            aex-5 (fragment): AEX5_CAEEL - Also known as kpc-3 From Caenorhabditis elegans.
   8641..8795    +  CDS            lacZα (fragment): LacZα fragment of β-galactosidase; lacZ fragment
   8801..8852    -  misc_feature   bom (fragment): basis of mobility region from pBR322
   8871..9251    +  rep_origin     M13 ori (sequence partly withheld): M13 bacteriophage origin of replication; arrow indicates direction of (+) strand synthesis
   9327..9376    -  misc_feature   bom (fragment): basis of mobility region from pBR322
   9478..9513    -  CDS            rop (fragment): Rop protein, which maintains plasmids at low copy number; rop
   9608..9712    +  promoter       AmpR promoter: bla
   9713..10573   +  CDS            AmpR: β-lactamase; bla; confers resistance to ampicillin, carbenicillin, and related antibiotics
  10744..11332   +  rep_origin     ori: high-copy-number ColE1/pMB1/pBR322/pUC origin of replication
>Addgene plasmid #178791 | pJH2124 | depositor full sequence | sequence record 347044 | pJH2124 sequence 11514 bps
GCGCCCAATACGCAAACCGCCTCTCCCCGCGCGTTGGCCGATTCATTAATGCAGCTGGCACGACAGGTTT
CCCGACTGGAAAGCGGGCAGTGAGCGCAACGCAATTAATGTGAGTTAGCTCACTCATTAGGCACCCCAGG
CTTTACACTTTATGCTTCCGGCTCGTATGTTGTGTGGAATTGTGAGCGGATAACAATTTCACACAGGAAA
CAGCTATGACCATGATTACGAATTCGAATGGCCATGGGACGTCGACAAGCTTGCATGCCTGCAGCGTTTC
CGATACCCCCTTATATCAGCACACATTCAGTCATCATACCACAAAATGTTGTGATAGTGATAGGCAAAAC
TACCGTATTTCCTCTATTAATCTTGCATGCAAGACTAATTTTCGATTAACCCGTAGGGGTGCAAGACTAA
TAGAGACTGCAAGACTATTAGAGGCTGAAATACTAATTTTCGTATGCTCAATAATTTTGGAAATTGGCCT
ATTTTTTGTAGAAACTTGATACCGTTTAAACAAGGAAAAATACACACTTTTTAATATTTCATCAATAATT
TGAACGATTTTGTGATTTTAAGTTCAATTTGCCCAAAAAAAGACAATTTTTCTGACGTTACCGCAAAGTA
ATGCTGGTCAGGCAAAAAGAGCGGTGCAAAAATATAAGAGACTGCAATACTAATAGAGGAAATACGGTAA
TTGAATTTTAGTGAAACTTGCGACAGTTTTCCTCATTTTTTTGTTATTCCGGCATACGAGTGTGGCATAC
GAGTGAGGTCATCTTTTGTTTCTTCCGTTTCTTCATCGCTTTTGAAAAAAAATGTTGAAGAAAACTTCGT
AGCCGATAGCCGGATAATGTTTGGCACGGCGTTCCAACATATATCATTGGAAATTTTTTAAGATTTTTGC
GAAAAATCACATTCTTCACGATGAGAACACGTTATTGAAGGAATATAAATCAAGAATAACATATAGTTAT
ATTTCTCTATTACTTTAACGTTAAATATGAGCAAATTTGAGCATTTTGATTGCGATGAAAAGCAGAATCG
AGTCAACTGAAATCCGTTCAAAAACCTAAGCTCGGTTCGCCCGAAAGTCGATTTTTCCAATAGCCGAACA
GCACTGCTTCTTTATTTTCCAGGTATTTTTGGGGTGTAAGAATTATATCTTCTTTGTTTGGGTATTTACG
TTTCCGAATTCCCTTTCTTGATCTGTCGCTATTTTTCAGAAACCAGAACAGTTTATCCTTTTTCATGAGA
ACCTGAATAGCTCAAAAACCCGTTTAATTTCTTTTCATCATCTCATTTGAAACTTTCCTAGTCTTCTTAA
TGATTTCCAGGCTCCTCCTACATTTGTATCTCAAGATGCATACACTTTATTTCCGCTCCAATTCGAATCA
TCTACTTCTCTTTTTTCTTCAACTTTCTACTTTTTTCCATTCTTTTCTTTCAAATGTTCGACGTCTTCAA
GTGACTGCTCTTCATTCTCCTCATTTTTCTCGAATTTCATTCTTGTCTCTTTTTTGCTCAAAAATGGAAA
ATGAAAGTGACGTGAGATTTGGACGGCGGGACACGGGGGCAGTAGAAGCAGCAAAAAGGAGAGAAAGAGG
ACACAAATAAGAAGAACGAATTCAAAAATAAGCGGAGAGGAGCTATTTCCGTCAATTCTACCTCCCCAAT
CTTCATCAATTCGGCTCAATTGAATGACGTCACAGGGAGATAAACCGTTTGGATGAGCGCCGTCCATCAC
TGACGCCATCCCGTTTGGGACAAGAAAAGAGAAAAAAGAGCACAAAGTTTTTGGTGACGGATCTTGTCAA
TCATATGAAAGTTGTTCTGATTGATTGTCAGTTTTTTTCCTACTTTTTTGGATTCTATCCACTTCTGAAC
TTTTGACAAGTTTCAAACTTTCTGAATCATTTTCTATGCATTTTCCTGGAATTCTTTTTATGTAAAATAT
GAAATAGAATGTTTTTGAATTCAAGTTCTGCTTTTTTCTTCTTTTTTGTTCTGTTCGGGCTTGGGTATGC
TTTTTTTAAAAATTATTTTGCACATCGACCAATAAGTGCGCAACTTATAAAATTAATTTATTTTTGTTAA
TTTTTGAAATACTTGTATTGCTTTAAGTGATCTGACCTCGCCCTGAGCTTTCCACGTAGTTATCAAATAC
AAATCCTCCAAGGGTAACGTACCTATATTACTGATCTTTATAATAACTTTATCACCTGTCCAGTTCCAGA
GGAATTCTGTTAAGCTTATAGGCACAGAAGGAGTCATTTCTGCTGGTTTTTAATGATCCAAATCTTTATT
TCAAGTAAAAAACTGAACACTTGCGAATAAAACTATCAGATTAACCATTCACCAAAAATGTGTTTGAATC
TAAAACTTTCTCAGTATTCCAAATATAGAAATAAATAACCACGACATTGCTAAAATCTGTCTGAATTGTG
TACTCCTTACCGTGAAGTAATAATGGATATAATGAATCGTTTGAAATGAATGATCAGCACATTTTTGGTG
AAAGATCACAAATAAGGAATAAGCGACGGAAAATAAAACGATTATTTCGGATCAAAAATTTGTTGAAGAT
CATATACACTCGAGACCAAGATTATTCTAGACAATTTTCAAATTGGCTTCTTTGTTTGCAAATCTTCATA
ATAATCTGTGAAGTTTGGAAATTTGAATTTTTAATCTTTTTTCATAGATTATAGTTTTTATTTCTTTGCA
AAACTATATTAAAAACCGATGCATTGTTTTAGGGAAATTAATGAGCCTTTTGTTCAACACTAAAAACAAT
AAAATTAAAATTTTGGCTTCATCATTTGACCTTTTTTAAGTTCGAAAACTTTTCTCGTATTTCTGAACCG
CCAATTTTTTCACACATCTCTAGACTTTTGGTGCCCGTTCCAGAAAGTTAAGTAATTGCTATTCTAAGAA
AGTTCTCAACATTGTTTTTTAGTTCTGATTGAATTCTGATGTTCCAGGAATATATTTTAAATTTAATATT
CTTTGCACTATTTCTATACTAACTAAATAATAAATAGTCTAAGTATGTTCAATGAGAACAAAAAAGCTCT
ATCTATATTTTTCTATCCTATTTCATTTATATCCTTTTCATTTTGAACTCACCAGCTTCTCTTCTTCTTC
TTGTCCATATACTTCTTAAAAGTCTCGAACTTCTCTCTCTCACTCTCCATCAATTTCTTTATGGCTACCG
CTTGCGCTCTGCCGCTTCCGAAGAAAGAAGGCGTTGGCAGAGCTCTCAATTCTATTTTTTCTCGCCGTAG
GCTATCGATTTCTCAGCTTCTCTTCTCTCTTCCTCACTCCACCACCACCACTTCGGGCTTCTTCTTTTCT
TCATTTTCGTCTTCTTCTTCATCCTCTTCTTTTTTTTTCAGTTCCCCCTCACTCCTCCCCTTATATGCGC
GTGCGAGAGGGGTGCAAAAGCAGCGCGCATCCGAGAATTGAAACGAGAAAACGGAGACGCAGCAGCAGTT
CGTCCTCAGAAAAATAGCCAGTAAAAAGAGAAAAAGATAGAGAGAGACCTATCGCATTTTATTTTCAAAT
TGCAATTCCTGCAATTCATGTGTGCGTGTGCCCATTTTCAATTCTTCCCGTTATTTTTCAGACCATTACC
AACGTTCTTTCTAGATCTTGAGACAATCTTCCTTCTGCTCAATCGTTCGTCGTGAAGACGGCATCGACGA
CGACGACGATCAGCAGTAAAGGATCCCCCGGGCTGCAGGAATTCGATATGCAGAAGCTGATCTCAGAGGA
GGACCTGCTTCAGAAGCTTATCTCAGAGGAGGACCTTCGACCTCGAGGGGGGGCCCGGTACCAATGAAAA
ACACACATGTCGACCTAATATGTGTGTTCCTGTCGATTTTCATCGGCATTGGTGAGGCGGTCGACGTCTA
CACCAACCATTTCCATGTTCATTTAAAAGAGGGAGGTGGACTGGAAGATGCGCATCGGATAGCCAAACGT
CACGGATTTATTAATAGAGGACAAGTTGCAGCAAGTGATAATGAATATCATTTTGTGCAACCAGCACTTG
TTCATGCACGAACCAGAAGATCAGCAGGTCATCATGCTAAACTTCATAATGATGATGAGGTAAGAAATCA
TGGGTTACTGTAGACTTGTTGCTGTTTTGACCAAGAAAAATGTTATAGAGAAGCATATAAATTGGTAATC
AGACTACTTTAAAAAAGTAAAAGTTCGGTTAGACAGTTGAAAATTACATTTTACAACTTATGATAAACAT
CGCTTTATTTAACAGAAGTTCTTAATTCAAATTGAGGCAAAAACAAAAAACTAAATGATGTGAATTTCAT
AGAATTTAGTGCGGCACATTTTTGCCAAAATTTTAAAAGTTATATTAACTAGGCGATTTGCAGTCATTAA
TTGAATACTGACACTGACATTGAATGGAATATAATTCGTATTATTTCGGTAATTACTGATCGCAGTATTT
ATTATCATGAACAAGTGCTGGTTGCACAAATATTTAAACTAGAAACATTATACTACACAGTTCTGTTCAA
AAGCATTCGTCACCACATAATGTGAAATTTGTAAAAAAAACAATCATGACAAATTCAACAATGATCCGGA
CAAATTTTAACTTTCAAAAACAAAATATATTGATATACTAATCCCATAATTCTCTTCACCATACACCTAT
TTTTACAACATTGATCAGCTAAATCTGTGTTAAATCCAATTCAAAATGGTCATTCATTTGATCATTTAGA
GCAATAGAATATTCCTTCCAACATCTCTTCCCTACGTCATTTCATCCAACTTTTTTCATTCTTTATTCAG
GTTCTTCACGTCGAGCAGCTGAAAGGATACACCCGTACAAAGCGAGGATATCGTCCGCTTGAACAGCGAC
TGGAAAGCCAGTTTGACTTTTCAGCAGTCATGTCTCCATCGGATCCACTTTATGGATATCAGTGGTACTT
GGTGAGTCAAGGAACACATTTTGAACAGAAATAATGTTACTTGGTATTTCGAATTCAGGCAACCACGTGA
CGCAATTCGTTCAGTTCGTACTAATTTCCTAGTATTTCAGATAGTATGCATTAGATAATGAGAATAACAA
AAATATTTCCGTCTTCAACGTTTTTTTTAATAAATCGTAATTCCAGAACTAAGGACACGAAAACATTGAT
AACTTTTATTAATTAAACCTGCACAAAAGTTTTTTTGATGTTTTTCTGATCGTGCACAACGTCTACCCTC
TCCCCCCATAAATTAGGGATCCATTTTCTTGGTTGTCCCTACCCTGAGGGCTTCATCAGAATTTCCTTTC
GTCTCGTCTTTCCGTTGCTTTCCTCCCAACCATGTAAATAGTTCATGAGATAACTTCGTCATGAAAAGAA
AAAAACGAGGGAGGAGAATAAAGAAAAATGCGCCCCAATGTTCTGCTGCTCTGCGCCAAAAAATTCTCTC
CGAAACATGCTCTTTTTCCAGAAAAACACTGGACAAGCTGGCGGAAAAGCTCGTTTGGATTTGAATGTGG
AAAGGGTAACAAATTGAAAAGAAAAATAAAAATTTTGGAAAATAAAAATTTTAAGGCTTGGGCAATGGGA
TTTACTGGAAAGAACATCACAACAGCGATTATGGATGACGGAGTGGATTACATGCATCCGGATATTAAGA
ACAACTTTGTAAGTCGTCTGATTACACATTACAATCAGGGTCTTATCGTTTTGGTAGAAACTCACATATT
TTGATATTTGAGACAAATAGTGAAGCCATAAAATAGGGAAACTGAATTAAATTCCAAAGCTGTCTTGAGA
ACACTAAAATGCCCAGTAAATTTTTTTGGATTTCTCTTCGAAGAAATCAGAAACCAAAAATGTAAAGTCT
AGAATAACCAAAAAGCTATTGAAAACTTACTTGAGAGCCATTTGTCTCAAAAAATGGATTCTCAAAAGTC
TCATTTGTAGACGTAACATAATTGAACATTTATTTCACTGATTTTTATAATCTTTTTAAAATTGATGTTT
AAAATTGAAAATTTCGTCAAATTATCTGTTTACAGTAGATTTATGAATCGAATTTTTTTCCAGAATGCCG
AAGCTTCATACGATTTCTCATCAAATGATCCATTCCCATATCCAAGATACACTGATGACTGGTTCAATTC
CCACGGAACTCGATGCGCCGGAGAAATCGTTGCCGCCCGTGACAACGGTGTCTGTGGAGTCGGAGTTGCC
TATGACGGAAAGGTTGCTGGAATCAGAATGCTTGATCAACCCTACATGACCGATCTCATTGAAGCCAATT
CAATGGGACACGAGCCGAGCAAAATTCATATCTACTCTGCTTCATGGGGACCGACTGATGATGGAAAGAC
TGTTGATGGACCACGTAATGCCACTATGCGAGCAATCGTCAGGGGTGTCAACGAGGGACGTAACGGACTT
GGATCCATTTTTGTTTGGGCCAGTGGAGACGGAGGAGAGGATGATGATTGTAATTGTGATGGATATGCGG
CAAGCATGTGGACAATCTCGATCAATTCAGCCATTAACAATGGAGAAAATGCTCACTACGATGAGTATGT
TTCGAGTTTTATTTTCACTTCAAACACAAATTAAAACAAACTTCAGATCTTGTTCATCAACCCTTGCTTC
CACTTTCTCCAATGGAGGACGAAACCCAGAAACCGGAGTCGCTACTACCGATCTCTACGGAAGATGCACC
CGATCTCACTCCGGAACTTCCGCTGCTGCTCCAGAAGCGGCAGGAGTCTTTGCCCTTGCTCTTGAAGCCA
ATCCATCTCTTACCTGGAGAGATCTCCAACACTTGACAGTTCTCACTTCAAGCAGAAACTCCCTGTTTGA
CGGAAGATGCCGTGACTTCCCATCTCTCGGAATCAACGATAACCACCGCGACTCTCATGGAAACTGTTCT
CACTTTGAATGGCAAATGAATGGAGTTGGACTCGAGTACAATCACCTTTTCGGATTTGGAGTTCTTGATG
CAGCAGAGATGGTCATGTTGGCAATGGCCTGGAAGACTTCCCCACCACGTTATCACTGTACTGCTGGACT
CATTGACACTCCACAGTAAGTCACTTTTACAGAATGACCATTCAAATTCCTAACTAATCATTACGTTAAA
TTGCTTTCAGTGAGATCCCAGCCGATGGAAACTTGATTCTTGAAATTAATACTGATGGATGTGCCGGATC
TCAATTCGAAGTCCGCTACCTGGAACATGTTCAAGCAGTTGTCTCGTTCAACTCGACTCGTCGTGGAGAT
ACCACTCTCTACTTGATCTCTCCAATGGGAACCCGTACCATGATTCTTTCCCGCAGACCAAAGGATGATG
ATTCAAAGGATGGATTCACCAACTGGCCATTCATGACAACACACACATGGGGAGAGAATCCAACAGGAAA
ATGGAGACTTGTCGCCAGATTCCAAGTGAGTAATGCATTCATGATGAACAATTTTATTTGAGCACTTAAA
TATTGTATACCTTTTTCTAAGTTCGCCTAACGTTTTTTTAGAACTAGATCGAAATCGGCTGCGAAATCGG
CTAAGATAAGATATCTTAAAATGTTGTTTTCTCATAGATCAAAGCACAACATTTATATGATAATCTGTAC
ACAAAATTTTCTGTAAACACTAATAATGTTTCAGGGACCTGGAGCTCATGCCGGAACCCTTAAGAAGTTC
GAGCTGATGTTGCACGGAACAAGAGAAGCCCCATACAATCTCATCGAGCCAATCGTCGGTCAAACCAACA
AGAAGCTCGACACCGTTCAAAAAGCCCACAAACGCAGCCACGCGGTACCATGGTATTGATATCTGAGCTC
CGCATCGGCCGCTGTCATCAGATCGCCATCTCGCGCCCGTGCCTCTGACTTCTAAGTCCAATTACTCTTC
AACATCCCTACATGCTCTTTCTCCCTGTGCTCCCACCCCCTATTTTTGTTATTATCAAAAAAACTTCTTC
TTAATTTCTTTGTTTTTTAGCTTCTTTTAAGTCACCTCTAACAATGAAATTGTGTAGATTCAAAAATAGA
ATTAATTCGTAATAAAAAGTCGAAAAAAATTGTGCTCCCTCCCCCCATTAATAATAATTCTATCCCAAAA
TCTACACAATGTTCTGTGTACACTTCTTATGTTTTTTTTACTTCTGATAAATTTTTTTTGAAACATCATA
GAAAAAACCGCACACAAAATACCTTATCATATGTTACGTTTCAGTTTATGACCGCAATTTTTATTTCTTC
GCACGTCTGGGCCTCTCATGACGTCAAATCATGCTCATCGTGAAAAAGTTTTGGAGTATTTTTGGAATTT
TTCAATCAAGTGAAAGTTTATGAAATTAATTTTCCTGCTTTTGCTTTTTGGGGGTTTCCCCTATTGTTTG
TCAAGAGTTTCGAGGACGGCGTTTTTCTTGCTAAAATCACAAGTATTGATGAGCACGATGCAAGAAAGAT
CGGAAGAAGGTTTGGGTTTGAGGCTCAGTGGAAGGTGAGTAGAAGTTGATAATTTGAAAGTGGAGTAGTG
TCTATGGGGTTTTTGCCTTAAATGACAGAATACATTCCCAATATACCAAACATAACTGTTTCCTACTAGT
GGCCACGTGGGCCGTGCACCTTAAGCTTGGCACTGGCCGTCGTTTTACAACGTCGTGACTGGGAAAACCC
TGGCGTTACCCAACTTAATCGCCTTGCAGCACATCCCCCTTTCGCCAGCTGGCGTAATAGCGAAGAGGCC
CGCACCGATCGCCCTTCCCAACAGTTGCGCAGCCTGAATGGCGAATGGCGCCTGATGCGGTATTTTCTCC
TTACGCATCTGTGCGGTATTTCACACCGCATA
[142 nt withheld, positions 8853-8994]
C
[141 nt withheld, positions 8996-9136]
CCTTTGACGTTGGAGTCCACGTTCTTT
[37 nt withheld, positions 9164-9200]
ACCCTATCTCGGGCTATTCTTTTGATTTATAAGGGATTTTGCCGATTTCGGCCTATTGGTTAAAAAATGA
GCTGATTTAACAAAAATTTAACGCGAATTTTAACAAAATATTAACGTTTACAATTTTATGGTGCACTCTC
AGTACAATCTGCTCTGATGCCGCATAGTTAAGCCAGCCCCGACACCCGCCAACACCCGCTGACGCGCCCT
GACGGGCTTGTCTGCTCCCGGCATCCGCTTACAGACAAGCTGTGACCGTCTCCGGGAGCTGCATGTGTCA
GAGGTTTTCACCGTCATCACCGAAACGCGCGAGACGAAAGGGCCTCGTGATACGCCTATTTTTATAGGTT
AATGTCATGATAATAATGGTTTCTTAGACGTCAGGTGGCACTTTTCGGGGAAATGTGCGCGGAACCCCTA
TTTGTTTATTTTTCTAAATACATTCAAATATGTATCCGCTCATGAGACAATAACCCTGATAAATGCTTCA
ATAATATTGAAAAAGGAAGAGTATGAGTATTCAACATTTCCGTGTCGCCCTTATTCCCTTTTTTGCGGCA
TTTTGCCTTCCTGTTTTTGCTCACCCAGAAACGCTGGTGAAAGTAAAAGATGCTGAAGATCAGTTGGGTG
CACGAGTGGGTTACATCGAACTGGATCTCAACAGCGGTAAGATCCTTGAGAGTTTTCGCCCCGAAGAACG
TTTTCCAATGATGAGCACTTTTAAAGTTCTGCTATGTGGCGCGGTATTATCCCGTATTGACGCCGGGCAA
GAGCAACTCGGTCGCCGCATACACTATTCTCAGAATGACTTGGTTGAGTACTCACCAGTCACAGAAAAGC
ATCTTACGGATGGCATGACAGTAAGAGAATTATGCAGTGCTGCCATAACCATGAGTGATAACACTGCGGC
CAACTTACTTCTGACAACGATCGGAGGACCGAAGGAGCTAACCGCTTTTTTGCACAACATGGGGGATCAT
GTAACTCGCCTTGATCGTTGGGAACCGGAGCTGAATGAAGCCATACCAAACGACGAGCGTGACACCACGA
TGCCTGTAGCAATGGCAACAACGTTGCGCAAACTATTAACTGGCGAACTACTTACTCTAGCTTCCCGGCA
ACAATTAATAGACTGGATGGAGGCGGATAAAGTTGCAGGACCACTTCTGCGCTCGGCCCTTCCGGCTGGC
TGGTTTATTGCTGATAAATCTGGAGCCGGTGAGCGTGGGTCTCGCGGTATCATTGCAGCACTGGGGCCAG
ATGGTAAGCCCTCCCGTATCGTAGTTATCTACACGACGGGGAGTCAGGCAACTATGGATGAACGAAATAG
ACAGATCGCTGAGATAGGTGCCTCACTGATTAAGCATTGGTAACTGTCAGACCAAGTTTACTCATATATA
CTTTAGATTGATTTAAAACTTCATTTTTAATTTAAAAGGATCTAGGTGAAGATCCTTTTTGATAATCTCA
TGACCAAAATCCCTTAACGTGAGTTTTCGTTCCACTGAGCGTCAGACCCCGTAGAAAAGATCAAAGGATC
TTCTTGAGATCCTTTTTTTCTGCGCGTAATCTGCTGCTTGCAAACAAAAAAACCACCGCTACCAGCGGTG
GTTTGTTTGCCGGATCAAGAGCTACCAACTCTTTTTCCGAAGGTAACTGGCTTCAGCAGAGCGCAGATAC
CAAATACTGTTCTTCTAGTGTAGCCGTAGTTAGGCCACCACTTCAAGAACTCTGTAGCACCGCCTACATA
CCTCGCTCTGCTAATCCTGTTACCAGTGGCTGCTGCCAGTGGCGATAAGTCGTGTCTTACCGGGTTGGAC
TCAAGACGATAGTTACCGGATAAGGCGCAGCGGTCGGGCTGAACGGGGGGTTCGTGCACACAGCCCAGCT
TGGAGCGAACGACCTACACCGAACTGAGATACCTACAGCGTGAGCTATGAGAAAGCGCCACGCTTCCCGA
AGGGAGAAAGGCGGACAGGTATCCGGTAAGCGGCAGGGTCGGAACAGGAGAGCGCACGAGGGAGCTTCCA
GGGGGAAACGCCTGGTATCTTTATAGTCCTGTCGGGTTTCGCCACCTCTGACTTGAGCGTCGATTTTTGT
GATGCTCGTCAGGGGGGCGGAGCCTATGGAAAAACGCCAGCAACGCGGCCTTTTTACGGTTCCTGGCCTT
TTGCTGGCCTTTTGCTCACATGTTCTTTCCTGCGTTATCCCCTGATTCTGTGGATAACCGTATTACCGCC
TTTGAGTGAGCTGATACCGCTCGCCGCAGCCGAACGACCGAGCGCAGCGAGTCAGTGAGCGAGGAAGCGG
AAGA
