Features (pLannotate 1.2.2; 18 found; start..end, strand, type, name):
      6..114     +  rep_origin     RSF ori (fragment): Plasmids containing the RSF 1030 origin of replication can be propagated in E. coli cells that contain additional plasmids with compatible origins.
    116..208     +  CDS            lacI (fragment): lac repressor; lacI; The lac repressor binds to the lac operator to inhibit transcription in E. coli. This inhibition can be relieved by adding lactose or isopropyl-β-D-thiogalactopyranoside (IPTG).
    221..242     +  protein_bind   CAP binding site: CAP binding activates transcription in the presence of cAMP. E. coli catabolite activator protein
    257..287     +  promoter       lac promoter: promoter for the E. coli lac operon
    291..313     +  protein_bind   lac operator (fragment): The lac repressor binds to the lac operator to inhibit transcription in E. coli. This inhibition can be relieved by adding lactose or isopropyl-β-D-thiogalactopyranoside (IPTG). lac repressor encoded by lacI
   3843..3871    +  misc_feature   MCS (fragment): pBluescript multiple cloning site
   3929..3954    +  misc_feature   MCS (fragment): pBluescript multiple cloning site
   3956..5095    +  CDS            egl-3 (fragment): NEC2_CAEEL - Also known as kpc-2 From Caenorhabditis elegans.
   5695..7923    +  CDS            egl-3: NEC2_CAEEL - Also known as kpc-2 From Caenorhabditis elegans.
   8457..8609    +  CDS            aex-5 (fragment): AEX5_CAEEL - Also known as kpc-3 From Caenorhabditis elegans.
   8745..8899    +  CDS            lacZα (fragment): LacZα fragment of β-galactosidase; lacZ fragment
   8905..8956    -  misc_feature   bom (fragment): basis of mobility region from pBR322
   8975..9355    +  rep_origin     M13 ori (sequence partly withheld): M13 bacteriophage origin of replication; arrow indicates direction of (+) strand synthesis
   9431..9480    -  misc_feature   bom (fragment): basis of mobility region from pBR322
   9582..9617    -  CDS            rop (fragment): Rop protein, which maintains plasmids at low copy number; rop
   9712..9816    +  promoter       AmpR promoter: bla
   9817..10677   +  CDS            AmpR: β-lactamase; bla; confers resistance to ampicillin, carbenicillin, and related antibiotics
  10848..11436   +  rep_origin     ori: high-copy-number ColE1/pMB1/pBR322/pUC origin of replication
>Addgene plasmid #178791 | pJH2124 | addgene full sequence | sequence record 351472 | Addgene NGS Result
CTGCGTTATCCCCTGATTCTGTGGATAACCGTATTACCGCCTTTGAGTGAGCTGATACCGCTCGCCGCAG
CCGAACGACCGAGCGCAGCGAGTCAGTGAGCGAGGAAGCGGAAGAGCGCCCAATACGCAAACCGCCTCTC
CCCGCGCGTTGGCCGATTCATTAATGCAGCTGGCACGACAGGTTTCCCGACTGGAAAGCGGGCAGTGAGC
GCAACGCAATTAATGTGAGTTAGCTCACTCATTAGGCACCCCAGGCTTTACACTTTATGCTTCCGGCTCG
TATGTTGTGTGGAATTGTGAGCGGATAACAATTTCACACAGGAAACAGCTATGACATGATTACGAATTCG
AATGGCCATGGGACGTCGACGCTTGCATGCCTGCAGCGTTTCCGATACCCCCTTATATCAGCACACATTC
AGTCATCATACCACAAAATGTTGTGATAGTGATAGGCAAAACTACCGTATTTCCTCTATTAATCTTGCAT
GCAAGACTAATTTTCGATTAACCCGTAGGGGTGCAAGACTAATAGAGACTGCAAGACTATTAGAGGCTGA
AATACTAATTTTCGTATGCTCAATAATTTTGGAAATTGGCCTATTTTTTGTAGAAACTTGATACCGTTTA
AACAAGGAAAAATACACACTTTTTAATATTTCATCAATAATTTGAACGATTTTGTGATTTTAAGTTCAAT
TTGCCCAAAAAAAGACAATTTTTCTGACGTTACCGCAAAGTAATGCTGGTCAGGCAAAAAGAGCGGTGCA
AAAATATAAGAGACTGCAATACTAATAGAGGAAATACGGTAATTGAATTTTAGTGAAACTTGCGACAGTT
TTCCTCATTTTTTTGTTATTCCGGCATACGAGTGTGGCATACGAGTGAGGTCATCTTTTGTTTCTTCCGT
TTCTTCATCGCTTTTGAAAAAAAATGTTGAAGAAAACTTCGTAGCCGATAGCCGGATAATGTTTGGCACG
GCGTTCCAACATATATCATTGGAAATTTTTTAAGATTTTTGCGAAAAATCACATTCTTCACGATGAGAAC
ACGTTATTGAAGGAATATAAATCAAGAATAACATATAGTTATATTTCTCTATTACTTTAACGTTAAATAT
GAGCAAATTTGAGCATTTTGATTGCGATGAAAAGCAGAATCGAGTCAACTGAAATCCGTTCAAAAACCTA
AGCTCGGTTCGCCCGAAAGTCGATTTTTCCAATAGCCGAACAGCACTGCTTCTTTATTTTCCAGGTATTT
TTGGGGTGTAAGAATTATATCTTCTTTGTTTGGGTATTTACGTTTCCGAATTCCCTTTCTTGATCTGTCG
CTATTTTTCAGAAACCAGAACAGTTTATCCTTTTTCATGAGAACCTGAATAGCTCAAAAACCCGTTTAAT
TTCTTTTCATCATCTCATTTGAAACTTTCCTAGTCTTCTTAATGATTTCCAGGCTCCTCCTACATTTGTA
TCTCAAGATGCATACACTTTATTTCCGCTCCAATTCGAATCATCTACTTCTCTTTTTTCTTCAACTTTCT
ACTTTTTTCCATTCTTTTCTTTCAAATGTTCGACGTCTTCAAGTGACTGCTCTTCATTCTCCTCATTTTT
CTCGAATTTCATTCTTGTCTCTTTTTTGCTCAAAAATGGAAAATGAAAGTGACGTGAGATTTGGACGGCG
GGACACGGGGGCAGTAGAAGCAGCAAAAAGGAGAGAAAGAGGACACAAATAAGAAGAACGAATTCAAAAA
TAAGCGGAGAGGAGCTATTTCCGTCAATTCTACCTCCCCAATCTTCATCAATTCGGCTCAATTGAATGAC
GTCACAGGGAGATAAACCGTTTGGATGAGCGCCGTCCATCACTGACGCCATCCCGTTTGGGACAAGAAAA
GAGAAAAAAGAGCACAAAGTTTTTGGTGACGGATCTTGTCAATCATATGAAAGTTGTTCTGATTGATTGT
CAGTTTTTTTCCTACTTTTTTGGATTCTATCCACTTCTGAACTTTTGACAAGTTTCAAACTTTCTGAATC
ATTTTCTATGCATTTTCCTGGAATTCTTTTTATGTAAAATATGAAATAGAATGTTTTTGAATTCAAGTTC
TGCTTTTTTCTTCTTTTCTGTTCTGTTCGGGCTTGGGTATGCTTTTTTTAAAAATTATTTTGCACATCGA
CCAATAAGTGCGCAACTTATAAAATTAATTTATTTTTGTTAATTTTTGAAATACTTGTATTGCTTTAAGT
GATCTGACCTCGCCCTGAGCTTTCCACGTAGTTATCAAATACAAATCCTCCAAGGGTAACGTACCTATAT
TACTGATCTTTATAATAACTTTATCACCTGTCCAGTTCCAGAGGAATTCTGTTAAGCTTATAGGCACAGA
AGGAGTCATTTCTGCTGGTTTTTAATGATCCAAATCTTTATTTCAAGTAAAAAACTGAACACTTGCGAAT
AAAACTATCAGATTAACCATTCACCAAAAATGTGTTTGAATCTAAAACTTTCTCAGTATTCCAAATATAG
AAATAAATAACCACGACATTGCTAAAATCTGTCTGAATTGTGTACTCCTTACCGTGAAGTAATAATGGAT
ATAATGAATCGTTTGAAATGAATGATCAGCACATTTTTGGTGAAAGATCACAAATAAGGAATAAGCGTCG
GAAAATAAAACGATTATTTCGGATCAAAAATTTGTTGAAGATCATATACACTCGAGACCAAGATTATTCT
AGACAATTTTCAAATTGGCTTCTTTGTTTGCAAATCTTCATAATAATCTGTGAAGTTTGGAAATTTGAAT
TTTTAATCTTTTTTCATAGATTATAGTTTTTATTTCTTTGCAAAACTATATTAAAAACCGATGCATTGTT
TTAGGGAAATTAATGAGCCTTTTGTTCAACACTAAAAACAATAAAATTAAAATTTTGGCTTCATCATTTG
ACCTTTTTTAAGTTCGAAAACTTTTCTCGTATTTCTGAACCGCCAATTTTTTCACACATCTCTAGACTTT
TGGTGCCCGTTCCAGAAAGTTAAGTAATTGCTATTCTAAGAAAGTTCTCAACATTGTTTTTTAGTTCTGA
TTGAATTCTGATGTTCCAGGAATATATTTTAAATTTAATATTCTTTGCACTATTTCTATACTAACTAAAT
AATAAATAGTCTAAGTATGTTCAATGAGAACAAAAAAGCTCTATCTATATTTTTCTATCCTATTTCATTT
ATATCCTTTTCATTTTGAACTCACCAGCTTCTCTTCTTCTTCTTGTCCATATACTTCTTAAAAGTCTCGA
ACTTCTCTCTCTCACTCTCCATCAATTTCTTTATGGCTACCGCTTGCGCTCTGCCGCTTCCGAAGAAAGA
AGGCGTTGGCAGAGCTCTCAATTCTATTTTTTCTCGCCGTAGGCTATCGATTTCTCAGCTTCTCTTCTCT
CTTCCTCACTCCACCACCACCACTTCGGGCTTCTTCTTTTCTTCATTTTCGTCTTCTTCTTCATCCTCTT
CTTTTTTTTTCAGTTCCCCCTCACTCCTCCCCTTATATGCGCGTGCGAGAGGGGTGCAAAAGCAGCGCGC
ATCCGAGAATTGAAACGAGAAAACGGAGACGCAGCAGCAGTTCGTCCTCAGAAAAATAGCCAGTAAAAAG
AGAAAAAGATAGAGAGAGACCTATCGCATTTTATTTTCAAATTGCAATTCCTGCAATTCATGTGTGCGTG
TGCCCATTTTCAATTCTTCCCGTTATTTTTCAGACCATTACCAACGTTCTTTCTAGATCTTGAGACAATC
TTCCTTCTGCTCAATCGTTCGTCGTGAAGACGGCATCGACGACGACGACGATCAGCAGTAAAGGATCCCC
CGGGCTGCAGGAATTCGATATGCAGAAGCTGATCTCAGAGGAGGACCTGCTTCAGAAGCTTATCTCAGAG
GAGGACCTTCGACCTCGAGGGGGGGCCCGGTACCAATGAAAAACACACATGTCGACCTAATATGTGTGTT
CCTGTCGATTTTCATCGGCATTGGTGAGGCGGTCGACGTCTACACCAACCATTTCCATGTTCATTTAAAA
GAGGGAGGTGGACTGGAAGATGCGCATCGGATAGCCAAACGTCACGGATTTATTAATAGAGGACAAGTTG
CAGCAAGTGATAATGAATATCATTTTGTGCAACCAGCACTTGTTCATGCACGAACCAGAAGATCAGCAGG
TCATCATGCTAAACTTCATAATGATGATGAGGTAAGAAATCATGGGTTACTGTAGACTTGTTGCTGTTTT
GACCAAGAAAAATGTTATAGAGAAGCATATAAATTGGTAATCAGACTACTTTAAAAAAGTAAAAGTTCGG
TTAGACAGTTGAAAATTACATTTTACAACTTATGATAAACATCGCTTTATTTAACAGAAGTTCTTAATTC
AAATTGAGGCAAAAACAAAAAACTAAATGATGTGAATTTCATAGAATTTAGTGCGGCACATTTTTGCCAA
AATTTTAAAAGTTATATTAACTAGGCGATTTGCAGTCATTAATTGAATACTGACACTGACATTGAATGGA
ATATAATTCGTATTATTTCGGTAATTACTGATCGCAGTATTTATTATCATGAACAAGTGCTGGTTGCACA
AATATTTAAACTAGAAACATTATACTACACAGTTCTGTTCAAAAGCATTCGTCACCACATAATGTGAAAT
TTGTAAAAAAAACAATCATGACAAATTCAACAATGATCCGGACAAATTTTAACTTTCAAAAACAAAATAT
ATTGATATACTAATCCCATAATTCTCTTCACCATACACCTATTTTTACAACATTGATCAGCTAAATCTGT
GTTAAATCCAATTCAAAATGGTCATTCATTTGATCATTTAGAGCAATAGAATATTCCTTCCAACATCTCT
TCCCTACGTCATTTCATCCAACTTTTTTCATTCTTTATTCAGGTTCTTCACGTCGAGCAGCTGAAAGGAT
ACACCCGTACAAAGCGAGGATATCGTCCGCTTGAACAGCGACTGGAAAGCCAGTTTGACTTTTCAGCAGT
CATGTCTCCATCGGATCCACTTTATGGATATCAGTGGTACTTGGTGAGTCAAGGAACACATTTTGAACAG
AAATAATGTTACTTGGTATTTCGAATTCAGGCAACCACGTGACGCAATTCGTTCAGTTCGTACTAATTTC
CTAGTATTTCAGATAGTATGCATTAGATAATGAGAATAACAAAAATATTTCCGTCTTCAACGTTTTTTTT
AATAAATCGTAATTCCAGAACTAAGGACACGAAAACATTGATAACTTTTATTAATTAAACCTGCACAAAA
GTTTTTTTGATGTTTTTCTGATCGTGCACAACGTCTACCCTCTCCCCCCATAAATTAGGGATCCATTTTC
TTGGTTGTCCCTACCCTGAGGGCTTCATCAGAATTTCCTTTCGTCTCGTCTTTCCGTTGCTTTCCTCCCA
ACCATGTAAATAGTTCATGAGATAACTTCGTCATGAAAAGAAAAAAACGAGGGAGGAGAATAAAGAAAAA
TGCGCCCCAATGTTCTGCTGCTCTGCGCCAAAAAATTCTCTCCGAAACATGCTCTTTTTCCAGAAAAACA
CTGGACAAGCTGGCGGAAAAGCTCGTTTGGATTTGAATGTGGAAAGGGTAACAAATTGAAAAGAAAAATA
AAAATTTTGGAAAATAAAAATTTTAAGGCTTGGGCAATGGGATTTACTGGAAAGAACATCACAACAGCGA
TTATGGATGACGGAGTGGATTACATGCATCCGGATATTAAGAACAACTTTGTAAGTCGTCTGATTACACA
TTACAATCAGGGTCTTATCGTTTTGGTAGAAACTCACATATTTTGATATTTGAGACAAATAGTGAAGCCA
TAAAATAGGGAAACTGAATTAAATTCCAAAGCTGTCTTGAGAACACTAAAATGCCCAGTAAATTTTTTTG
GATTTCTCTTCGAAGAAATCAGAAACCAAAAATGTAAAGTCTAGAATAACCAAAAAGCTATTGAAAACTT
ACTTGAGAGCCATTTGTCTCAAAAAATGGATTCTCAAAAGTCTCATTTGTAGACGTAACATAATTGAACA
TTTATTTCACTGATTTTTATAATCTTTTTAAAATTGATGTTTAAAATTGAAAATTTCGTCAAATTATCTG
TTTACAGTAGATTTATGAATCGAATTTTTTTCCAGAATGCCGAAGCTTCATACGATTTCTCATCAAATGA
TCCATTCCCATATCCAAGATACACTGATGACTGGTTCAATTCCCACGGAACTCGATGCGCCGGAGAAATC
GTTGCCGCCCGTGACAACGGTGTCTGTGGAGTCGGAGTTGCCTATGACGGAAAGGTTGCTGGAATCAGAA
TGCTTGATCAACCCTACATGACCGATCTCATTGAAGCCAATTCAATGGGACACGAGCCGAGCAAAATTCA
TATCTACTCTGCTTCATGGGGACCGACTGATGATGGAAAGACTGTTGATGGACCACGTAATGCCACTATG
CGAGCAATCGTCAGGGGTGTCAACGAGGGACGTAACGGACTTGGATCCATTTTTGTTTGGGCCAGTGGAG
ACGGAGGAGAGGATGATGATTGTAATTGTGATGGATATGCGGCAAGCATGTGGACAATCTCGATCAATTC
AGCCATTAACAATGGAGAAAATGCTCACTACGATGAGTATGTTTCGAGTTTTATTTTCACTTCAAACACA
AATTAAAACAAACTTCAGATCTTGTTCATCAACCCTTGCTTCCACTTTCTCCAATGGAGGACGAAACCCA
GAAACCGGAGTCGCTACTACCGATCTCTACGGAAGATGCACCCGATCTCACTCCGGAACTTCCGCTGCTG
CTCCAGAAGCGGCAGGAGTCTTTGCCCTTGCTCTTGAAGCCAATCCATCTCTTACCTGGAGAGATCTCCA
ACACTTGACAGTTCTCACTTCAAGCAGAAACTCCCTGTTTGACGGAAGATGCCGTGACTTCCCATCTCTC
GGAATCAACGATAACCACCGCGACTCTCATGGAAACTGTTCTCACTTTGAATGGCAAATGAATGGAGTTG
GACTCGAGTACAATCACCTTTTCGGATTTGGAGTTCTTGATGCAGCAGAGATGGTCATGTTGGCAATGGC
CTGGAAGACTTCCCCACCACGTTATCACTGTACTGCTGGACTCATTGACACTCCACAGTAAGTCACTTTT
ACAGAATGACCATTCAAATTCCTAACTAATCATTACGTTAAATTGCTTTCAGTGAGATCCCAGCCGATGG
AAACTTGATTCTTGAAATTAATACTGATGGATGTGCCGGATCTCAATTCGAAGTCCGCTACCTGGAACAT
GTTCAAGCAGTTGTCTCGTTCAACTCGACTCGTCGTGGAGATACCACTCTCTACTTGATCTCTCCAATGG
GAACCCGTACCATGATTCTTTCCCGCAGACCAAAGGATGATGATTCAAAGGATGGATTCACCAACTGGCC
ATTCATGACAACACACACATGGGGAGAGAATCCAACAGGAAAATGGAGACTTGTCGCCAGATTCCAAGTG
AGTAATGCATTCATGATGAACAATTTTATTTGAGCACTTAAATATTGTATACCTTTTTCTAAGTTCGCCT
AACGTTTTTTTAGAACTAGATCGAAATCGGCTGCGAAATCGGCTAAGATAAGATATCTTAAAATGTTGTT
TTCTCATAGATCAAAGCACAACATTTATATGATAATCTGTACACAAAATTTTCTGTAAACACTAATAATG
TTTCAGGGACCTGGAGCTCATGCCGGAACCCTTAAGAAGTTCGAGCTGATGTTGCACGGAACAAGAGAAG
CCCCATACAATCTCATCGAGCCAATCGTCGGTCAAACCAACAAGAAGCTCGACACCGTTCAAAAAGCCCA
CAAACGCAGCCACGCGGTACCATGGTATTGATATCTGAGCTCCGCATCGGCCGCTGTCATCAGATCGCCA
TCTCGCGCCCGTGCCTCTGACTTCTAAGTCCAATTACTCTTCAACATCCCTACATGCTCTTTCTCCCTGT
GCTCCCACCCCCTATTTTTGTTATTATCAAAAAACTTCTCTTAATTTCTTTGTTTTTTAGCTTCTTTTAA
GTCACCTCTAACAATGAAATTGTGTAGATTCAAAAATAGAATTAATTCGTAATAAAAAGTCGAAAAAAAT
TGTGCTCCCTCCCCCCATTAATAATAATTCTATCCCAAAATCTACACAATGTTCTGTGTACACTTCTTAT
GTTTTTTACTTCTGATAAATTTTTTTGAAACATCATAGAAAAAACCGCACACAAAATACCTTATCATATG
TTACGTTTCAGTTTATGACCGCAATTTTTATTTCTTCGCACGTCTGGGCCTCTCATGACGTCAAATCATG
CTCATCGTGAAAAAGTTTTGGAGTATTTTTGGAATTTTTCAATCAAGTGAAAGTTTATGAAATTAATTTT
CCTGCTTTTGCTTTTTGGGGTTTCCCCTATTGTTTGTCAAGATTTCGAGGACGGCGTTTTTCTTGCTAAA
ATCACAAGTATTGATGAGCACGATGCAAGAAAGATCGGAAGAAGGTTTGGGTTTGAGGCTCAGTGGAAGG
TGAGTAGAAGTTGATAATTTGAAAGTGGAGTAGTGTCTATGGGGTTTTTGCCTTAAATGACAGAATACAT
TCCCAATATACCAAACATAACTGTTTCTACTAGTGGCCACGTGGGCCGTGCACCTTAAGCTTGGCACTGG
CCGTCGTTTTACAACGTCGTGACTGGGAAAACCCTGGCGTTACCCAACTTAATCGCCTTGCAGCACATCC
CCCTTTCGCCAGCTGGCGTAATAGCGAAGAGGCCCGCACCGATCGCCCTTCCCAACAGTTGCGCAGCCTG
AATGGCGAATGGCGCCTGATGCGGTATTTTCTCCTTACGCATCTGTGCGGTATTTCACACCGCATA
[142 nt withheld, positions 8957-9098]
C
[141 nt withheld, positions 9100-9240]
CCTTTGACGTTGGAGTCCACGTTCTTT
[37 nt withheld, positions 9268-9304]
ACCCTATCTCGGGCTATTCTTTTGATTTATAAGGGATTTTGCCGATTTCGGCCTATTGGTTAAAAAATGA
GCTGATTTAACAAAAATTTAACGCGAATTTTAACAAAATATTAACGTTTACAATTTTATGGTGCACTCTC
AGTACAATCTGCTCTGATGCCGCATAGTTAAGCCAGCCCCGACACCCGCCAACACCCGCTGACGCGCCCT
GACGGGCTTGTCTGCTCCCGGCATCCGCTTACAGACAAGCTGTGACCGTCTCCGGGAGCTGCATGTGTCA
GAGGTTTTCACCGTCATCACCGAAACGCGCGAGACGAAAGGGCCTCGTGATACGCCTATTTTTATAGGTT
AATGTCATGATAATAATGGTTTCTTAGACGTCAGGTGGCACTTTTCGGGGAAATGTGCGCGGAACCCCTA
TTTGTTTATTTTTCTAAATACATTCAAATATGTATCCGCTCATGAGACAATAACCCTGATAAATGCTTCA
ATAATATTGAAAAAGGAAGAGTATGAGTATTCAACATTTCCGTGTCGCCCTTATTCCCTTTTTTGCGGCA
TTTTGCCTTCCTGTTTTTGCTCACCCAGAAACGCTGGTGAAAGTAAAAGATGCTGAAGATCAGTTGGGTG
CACGAGTGGGTTACATCGAACTGGATCTCAACAGCGGTAAGATCCTTGAGAGTTTTCGCCCCGAAGAACG
TTTTCCAATGATGAGCACTTTTAAAGTTCTGCTATGTGGCGCGGTATTATCCCGTATTGACGCCGGGCAA
GAGCAACTCGGTCGCCGCATACACTATTCTCAGAATGACTTGGTTGAGTACTCACCAGTCACAGAAAAGC
ATCTTACGGATGGCATGACAGTAAGAGAATTATGCAGTGCTGCCATAACCATGAGTGATAACACTGCGGC
CAACTTACTTCTGACAACGATCGGAGGACCGAAGGAGCTAACCGCTTTTTTGCACAACATGGGGGATCAT
GTAACTCGCCTTGATCGTTGGGAACCGGAGCTGAATGAAGCCATACCAAACGACGAGCGTGACACCACGA
TGCCTGTAGCAATGGCAACAACGTTGCGCAAACTATTAACTGGCGAACTACTTACTCTAGCTTCCCGGCA
ACAATTAATAGACTGGATGGAGGCGGATAAAGTTGCAGGACCACTTCTGCGCTCGGCCCTTCCGGCTGGC
TGGTTTATTGCTGATAAATCTGGAGCCGGTGAGCGTGGGTCTCGCGGTATCATTGCAGCACTGGGGCCAG
ATGGTAAGCCCTCCCGTATCGTAGTTATCTACACGACGGGGAGTCAGGCAACTATGGATGAACGAAATAG
ACAGATCGCTGAGATAGGTGCCTCACTGATTAAGCATTGGTAACTGTCAGACCAAGTTTACTCATATATA
CTTTAGATTGATTTAAAACTTCATTTTTAATTTAAAAGGATCTAGGTGAAGATCCTTTTTGATAATCTCA
TGACCAAAATCCCTTAACGTGAGTTTTCGTTCCACTGAGCGTCAGACCCCGTAGAAAAGATCAAAGGATC
TTCTTGAGATCCTTTTTTTCTGCGCGTAATCTGCTGCTTGCAAACAAAAAAACCACCGCTACCAGCGGTG
GTTTGTTTGCCGGATCAAGAGCTACCAACTCTTTTTCCGAAGGTAACTGGCTTCAGCAGAGCGCAGATAC
CAAATACTGTTCTTCTAGTGTAGCCGTAGTTAGGCCACCACTTCAAGAACTCTGTAGCACCGCCTACATA
CCTCGCTCTGCTAATCCTGTTACCAGTGGCTGCTGCCAGTGGCGATAAGTCGTGTCTTACCGGGTTGGAC
TCAAGACGATAGTTACCGGATAAGGCGCAGCGGTCGGGCTGAACGGGGGGTTCGTGCACACAGCCCAGCT
TGGAGCGAACGACCTACACCGAACTGAGATACCTACAGCGTGAGCTATGAGAAAGCGCCACGCTTCCCGA
AGGGAGAAAGGCGGACAGGTATCCGGTAAGCGGCAGGGTCGGAACAGGAGAGCGCACGAGGGAGCTTCCA
GGGGGAAACGCCTGGTATCTTTATAGTCCTGTCGGGTTTCGCCACCTCTGACTTGAGCGTCGATTTTTGT
GATGCTCGTCAGGGGGGCGGAGCCTATGGAAAAACGCCAGCAACGCGGCCTTTTTACGGTTCCTGGCCTT
TTGCTGGCCTTTTGCTCACATGTTCTTTC
